Addgene plasmid #148671: pnYC-NpM-DmNot10_337-635_AF
Purpose: Bacterial Expression of HsNot10_337-635
Depositing lab: Elisa Izaurralde. Depositing organization: Max Planck Institute for Developmental Biology.
Backbone
  Vector backbone: Unknown
  Vector type: Bacterial Expression
Growth in bacteria
  Bacterial resistance: Chloramphenicol, 25 μg/mL
  Growth temperature: 37°C
  Growth strain: DH5alpha
  Copy number: Low Copy
Gene/Insert
  Gene/Insert name: HsNot10_337-635
  Species: D. melanogaster (fly)
  Entrez Gene: CNOT10 (a.k.a. FLJ12890, FLJ13165, DKFZp434K115)
  Cloning method: Unknown
Terms and licenses: Academic/Nonprofit Terms; Industry Terms: Not Available to Industry
Depositor comments: ORF extracted fromNCBI:NM_141958.3. Plasmids from this collection were made available to the research community and donated after the lab closed. Please note that the sequence provided by the depositing laboratory may be theoretical/predicted or based on Sanger sequencing results. There may be discrepancies between sequencing results obtained by Addgene and the depositor sequence. If an Addgene verified sequence is not available, please contact before placing your order to request that our lab fully sequence the plasmid.
How to cite: pnYC-NpM-DmNot10_337-635_AF was a gift from Elisa Izaurralde (Addgene plasmid # 148671 ; http://n2t.net/addgene:148671 ; RRID:Addgene_148671)
