[The description below was written by a language model from this plasmid's Addgene catalogue record and pLannotate feature annotations shown in this document.]
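Description:
pnYC-NpM-DmNot10_337-635_AF is a bacterial expression plasmid for producing a fragment (residues 337–635, per the name) of Not10, a component of the CCR4-NOT deadenylase complex. The catalogue entry is inconsistent about the source organism. The purpose and insert-name fields call it "HsNot10" and link the human CNOT10 gene, whereas the plasmid name, the species field (D. melanogaster) and the annotated coding sequence, which matches the Drosophila Not10 protein, all indicate the fly ortholog. The backbone is recorded as unknown, but the feature table shows a pACYC-like layout. It has a p15A origin of replication, a chloramphenicol acetyltransferase gene with its own cat promoter for selection, and several disrupted fragments of a tetracycline resistance gene flanking the expression cassette, which suggests the cassette was inserted into that gene. The p15A origin fits the listed low copy number and is compatible with ColE1-type plasmids, so the vector can be maintained alongside a second plasmid for co-expression.

The expression cassette is driven by a T7 promoter with an adjacent lac operator, followed by the T7 gene 10 ribosome binding site. Transcription therefore depends on T7 RNA polymerase and is IPTG-inducible in suitable hosts. No lacI gene is annotated on the plasmid. The open reading frame begins with a cytosolic maltose-binding protein lacking a signal sequence, which serves as an N-terminal solubility and affinity tag, and continues into the Not10 fragment. A short match to a T7 gene 10B-derived sequence and a T7 terminator lie downstream. The plasmid is suited to recombinant production of MBP-tagged Not10 for biochemical, interaction or structural studies of the CCR4-NOT complex, though the record does not state a specific application. The sequence is depositor-supplied and may be theoretical.
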