Features (pLannotate 1.2.2; 18 found; start..end, strand, type, name):
    739..834     -  CDS            resD (fragment): REDF_ECOLI - Also known as D. Protein inferred from homology: Swiss-Prot protein existence level 3. Acts as a repressor of transcription and as a site-specific resolvase that cleaves at the RfsF site. From Escherichia coli (strain K12).
    824..881     +  CDS            TcR (fragment): tetracycline efflux protein; tet; confers resistance to tetracycline
    878..971     -  CDS            TcR (fragment): tetracycline efflux protein; tet; confers resistance to tetracycline
   1475..2375    -  CDS            TcR (fragment): tetracycline efflux protein; tet; confers resistance to tetracycline
   2402..2420    +  promoter       T7 promoter: promoter for bacteriophage T7 RNA polymerase
   2421..2445    +  protein_bind   lac operator: The lac repressor binds to the lac operator to inhibit transcription in E. coli. This inhibition can be relieved by adding lactose or isopropyl-β-D-thiogalactopyranoside (IPTG). lac repressor encoded by lacI
   2460..2482    +  RBS            RBS: efficient ribosome binding site from bacteriophage T7 gene 10 (Olins and Rangwala, 1989)
   2493..3589    +  CDS            MBP (fragment): maltose binding protein from E. coli; malE (mutated); This version of the gene does not encode a signal sequence, so MBP will remain in the cytosol.
   3647..4555    +  CDS            Not10 (fragment): CNO10_DROME - Experimental evidence at protein level: Swiss-Prot protein existence level 1. Component of the CCR4-NOT complex which is one of the major cellular mRNA deadenylases and is linked to various cellular processes including bulk mRNA degradation, miRNA-mediated repression, translational repression during translational initiation and general transcription regulation. Additional complex functions may be a consequence of its influence on mRNA expression. Is not required for association of CNOT7 to the CCR4-NOT complex (By similarity). From Drosophila melanogaster (Fruit fly).
   4578..4627    +  CDS            SET1 (fragment): solubility-enhancement tag derived from T7 phage gene 10B
   4635..4682    +  terminator     T7 terminator: transcription terminator for bacteriophage T7 RNA polymerase
   4705..4809    -  CDS            TcR (fragment): tetracycline efflux protein; tet; confers resistance to tetracycline
   4857..4885    -  promoter       tet promoter: E. coli promoter for tetracycline efflux protein gene
   4997..5542    +  rep_origin     p15A ori: Plasmids containing the medium-copy-number p15A origin of replication can be propagated in E. coli cells that contain a second plasmid with the ColE1 origin.
   5630..5685    +  rep_origin     RSF ori (fragment): Plasmids containing the RSF 1030 origin of replication can be propagated in E. coli cells that contain additional plasmids with compatible origins.
   5804..5947    -  mobile_element IS1 (fragment): prokaryotic transposable element IS1
   6068..6170    +  promoter       cat promoter: promoter of the E. coli cat gene encoding chloramphenicol acetyltransferase
   6171..441     +  CDS            CmR (across the origin): chloramphenicol acetyltransferase; cat; confers resistance to chloramphenicol
>Addgene plasmid #148671 | pnYC-NpM-DmNot10_337-635_AF | depositor full sequence | sequence record 291119 | Full Sequence
GGTATGGCAATGAAAGACGGTGAGCTGGTGATATGGGATAGTGTTCACCCTTGTTACACCGTTTTCCATG
AGCAAACTGAAACGTTTTCATCGCTCTGGAGTGAATACCACGACGATTTCCGGCAGTTTCTACACATATA
TTCGCAAGATGTGGCGTGTTACGGTGAAAACCTGGCCTATTTCCCTAAAGGGTTTATTGAGAATATGTTT
TTCGTCTCAGCCAATCCCTGGGTGAGTTTCACCAGTTTTGATTTAAACGTGGCCAATATGGACAACTTCT
TCGCCCCCGTTTTCACCATGGGCAAATATTATACGCAAGGCGACAAGGTGCTGATGCCGCTGGCGATTCA
GGTTCATCATGCCGTCTGTGATGGCTTCCATGTCGGCAGAATGCTTAATGAATTACAACAGTACTGCGAT
GAGTGGCAGGGCGGGGCGTAATTTTTTTAAGGCAGTTATTGGTGCCCTTAAACGCCTGGTGCTACGCCTG
AATAAGTGATAATAAGCGGATGAATGGCAGAAATTCGAAAGCAAATTCGACCCGGTCGTCGGTTCAGGGC
AGGGTCGTTAAATAGCCGCTTATGTCTATTGCTGGTTTACCGGTTTATTGACTACCGGAAGCAGTGTGAC
CGTGTGCTTCTCAAATGCCTGAGGCCAGTTTGCTCAGGCTCTCCCCGTGGAGGTAATAATTGACGATATG
ATCATTTATTCTGCCTCCCAGAGCCTGATAAAAACGGTTAGCGCTTCGTTAATACAGATGTAGGTGTTCC
ACAGGGTAGCCAGCAGCATCCTGCGATGCAGATCCGGAACATAATGGTGCAGGGCGCTTGTTTCGGCGTG
GGTATGGTGGCAGGCCCCGTGGCCGGGGGACTGTTGGGCGCTGCCGGCACCTGTCCTACGAGTTGCATGA
TAAAGAAGACAGTCATAAGTGCGGCGACGATAGTCATGCCCCGCGCCCACCGGAAGGAGCTACCGGACAG
CGGTGCGGACTGTTGTAACTCAGAATAAGAAATGAGGCCGCTCATGGCGTTGACTCTCAGTCATAGTATC
GTGGTATCACCGGTTGGTTCCACTCTCTGTTGCGGGCAACTTCAGCAGCACGTAGGGGACTTCCGCGTTT
CCAGACTTTACGAAACACGGAAACCGAAGACCATTCATGTTGTTGCTCAGGTCGCAGACGTTTTGCAGCA
GCAGTCGCTTCACGTTCGCTCGCGTATCGGTGATTCATTCTGCTAACCAGTAAGGCAACCCCGCCAGCCT
AGCCGGGTCCTCAACGACAGGAGCACGATCATGCGCACCCGTGGCCAGGACCCAACGCTGCCCGAGATGC
GCCGCGTGCGGCTGCTGGAGATGGCGGACGCGATGGATATGTTCTGCCAAGGGTTGGTTTGCGCATTCAC
AGTTCTCCGCAAGAATTGATTGGCTCCAATTCTTGGAGTGGTGAATCCGTTAGCGAGGTGCCGCCGGCTT
CCATTCAGGTCGAGGTGGCCCGGCTCCATGCACCGCGACGCAACGCGGGGAGGCAGACAAGGTATAGGGC
GGCGCCTACAATCCATGCCAACCCGTTCCATGTGCTCGCCGAGGCGGCATAAATCGCCGTGACGATCAGC
GGTCCAGTGATCGAAGTTAGGCTGGTAAGAGCCGCGAGCGATCCTTGAAGCTGTCCCTGATGGTCGTCAT
CTACCTGCCTGGACAGCATGGCCTGCAACGCGGGCATCCCGATGCCGCCGGAAGCGAGAAGAATCATAAT
GGGGAAGGCCATCCAGCCTCGCGTCGCGAACGCCAGCAAGACGTAGCCCAGCGCGTCGGCCGCCATGCCG
GCGATAATGGCCTGCTTCTCGCCGAAACGTTTGGTGGCGGGACCAGTGACGAAGGCTTGAGCGAGGGCGT
GCAAGATTCCGAATACCGCAAGCGACAGGCCGATCATCGTCGCGCTCCAGCGAAAGCGGTCCTCGCCGAA
AATGACCCAGAGCGCTGCCGGCACCTGTCCTACGAGTTGCATGATAAAGAAGACAGTCATAAGTGCGGCG
ACGATAGTCATGCCCCGCGCCCACCGGAAGGAGCTGACTGGGTTGAAGGCTCTCAAGGGCATCGGTCGAC
GCTCTCCCTTATGCGACTCCTGCATTAGGAAGCAGCCCAGTAGTAGGTTGAGGCCGTTGAGCACCGCCGC
CGCAAGGAATGGTGCATGCAAGGAGATGGCGCCCAACAGTCCCCCGGCCACGGGGCCTGCCACCATACCC
ACGCCGAAACAAGCGCTCATGAGCCCGAAGTGGCGAGCCCGATCTTCCCCATCGGTGATGTCGGCGATAT
AGGCGCCAGCAACCGCACCTGTGGCGCCGGTGATGCCGGCCACGATGCGTCCGGCGTAGAGGATCAGACT
AAGATCTCGATCCCGCGAAATTAATACGACTCACTATAGGGGAATTGTGAGCGGATAACAATTCCCCACT
AGTAATAATTTTGTTTAACTTTAAGAAGGAGATATACCATGGAAACTGAAGAAGGTAAACTGGTAATCTG
GATTAACGGCGATAAAGGCTATAACGGTCTCGCTGAAGTCGGTAAGAAATTCGAGAAAGATACCGGAATT
AAAGTCACCGTTGAGCATCCGGATAAACTGGAAGAGAAATTCCCACAGGTTGCGGCAACTGGCGATGGCC
CTGACATTATCTTCTGGGCACACGACCGCTTTGGTGGCTACGCTCAATCTGGCCTGTTGGCTGAAATCAC
CCCGGACAAAGCGTTCCAGGACAAGCTGTATCCGTTTACCTGGGATGCCGTACGTTACAACGGCAAGCTG
ATTGCTTACCCGATCGCTGTTGAAGCGTTATCGCTGATTTATAACAAAGACCTGCTGCCGAACCCGCCAA
AAACCTGGGAAGAGATCCCGGCGCTGGATAAAGAACTGAAAGCGAAAGGTAAGAGCGCCCTGATGTTCAA
CCTGCAAGAACCGTACTTCACCTGGCCGCTGATTGCTGCTGACGGGGGTTATGCGTTCAAGTATGAAAAC
GGCAAGTACGACATTAAAGACGTGGGCGTGGATAACGCTGGCGCGAAAGCGGGTCTGACCTTCCTGGTTG
ACCTGATTAAAAACAAACACATGAATGCAGACACCGATTACTCCATCGCAGAAGCTGCCTTTAATAAAGG
CGAAACAGCGATGACCATCAACGGCCCGTGGGCATGGTCCAACATCGACACCAGCAAAGTGAATTATGGT
GTAACGGTACTGCCGACCTTCAAGGGTCAACCATCCAAACCGTTCGTTGGCGTGCTGAGCGCAGGTATTA
ACGCCGCCAGTCCGAACAAAGAGCTGGCAAAAGAGTTCCTCGAAAACTATCTGCTGACTGATGAAGGTCT
GGAAGCGGTTAATAAAGACAAACCGCTGGGTGCCGTAGCGCTGAAGTCTTACGAGGAAGAGTTGGCGAAA
GATCCACGTATTGCCGCCACGATGGAAAACGCCCAGAAAGGTGAAATCATGCCGAACATCCCGCAGATGT
CCGCTTTCTGGTATGCCGTGCGTACTGCGGTGATCAACGCCGCCAGCGGTCGTCAGACTGTCGATGAAGC
CCTTAAAGACGCGCAGACTGGTACCGGCAGCGGCCTGGAAGTTCTGTTCCAGGGGCCCCATATGCTCGAG
CTTAAGCAATTGGGATCCTCGGCACGGTCCTGCGAGATCCTTTACAACCTCGGTGTGGCCATGTTGCACC
TACGACGCCCCAAGGAGGCGTTTCAGTGCTTTCTGGTTCCCGTTAAGCAATTCCACAGCAATCCACGTCT
TTGGCTGCGCATGGCTGAGGCCTGCATCATGGAGCATGAGGCGAAACTAGTGGAGGAGGAGCGCCAGTCG
CAGTCAGAAACGCCATCAACAAAGCCATACGCTCCTCAATCGGCGGGAGTTCCAGAGCCCACGCTGGAAT
TCGCTGTCTTGTGTCTACGTAGCGCGTTAACGCTTACGCAGCACTACAAGACGAGGTTTCACATGGCGGC
GGTCTCCTCGGAGGATGTGGAAGCACCCGAACCCAAGGACCCAACTCAGGAGAGTTGGCGTCATCCCCAG
GACAATAACTTCTGCAATCCCTCGAAGCCAGTCAGCCTAGAGTCTTTGGAAAACATGATGGCTGCCATAT
ATGCTGCTCACAGCTTCGTCTCGCTGCGCCTAGGCGATCATGTGACCGCGCTCGAGATGTCGGAAAAACT
GCTGGCCTGTGAACGCTTGTCCGATGCACACAAATTGCTAGGTCACATGTACGCTGGCGAGGCGTTGATG
CTTATGGACAAGGCCAGCGAGGCACGCGACCATTTGGACCCTACTTTTGTGGGCACACTAAACGCCTTCG
ATTTTGAGACGCGTGACTGGCAACTGAAGTCGGTGGACGCCGCTCAGAACGTTGTGCGGTATAATCTGGC
CGTTGCCATGGCTCTACAGAACGACCTGCCTCAAGCTAAAGCACTCCTGGCCAATTTAACTCATTCGCTG
GTTGCCAACAAGGCGCTTGCTTTGCGACGCTTCATGGACCTCAAAATGGGTCCCGTTCCTGGCGGGACGC
CGAGTTAAGCTAGCCCTAGGAGATCCGGCTGCTAACAAAGCCCGAAAGGAAGCTGAGTTGGCTGCTGCCA
CCGCTGAGCAATAACTAGCATAACCCCTTGGGGCCTCTAAACGGGTCTTGAGGGGTTTTTTGCTGAAAGG
AGGAACTATATCCGGATATCCCGCAAGAGGCCCGGCAGTACCGGCATAACCAAGCCTATGCCTACAGCAT
CCAGGGTGACGGTGCCGAGGATGACGATGAGCGCATTGTTAGATTTCATACACGGTGCCTGACTGCGTTA
GCAATTTAACTGTGATAAACTACCGCATTAAAGCTTATCGATGATAAGCTGTCAAACATGAGAATTACAA
CTTATATCGTATGGGGCTGACTTCAGGTGCTACATTTGAAGAGATAAATTGCACTGAAATCAAGAAATAT
TTTATCTGATTAATAAGATGATCTTCTTGAGATCGTTTTGGTCTGCGCGTAATCTCTTGCTCTGAAAACG
AAAAAACCGCCTTGCAGGGCGGTTTTTCGAAGGTTCTCTGAGCTACCAACTCTTTGAACCGAGGTAACTG
GCTTGGAGGAGCGCAGTCACCAAAACTTGTCCTTTCAGTTTAGCCTTAACCGGCGCATGACTTCAAGACT
AACTCCTCTAAATCAATTACCAGTGGCTGCTGCCAGTGGTGCTTTTGCATGTCTTTCCGGGTTGGACTCA
AGACGATAGTTACCGGATAAGGCGCAGCGGTCGGACTGAACGGGGGGTTCGTGCATACAGTCCAGCTTGG
AGCGAACTGCCTACCCGGAACTGAGTGTCAGGCGTGGAATGAGACAAACGCGGCCATAACAGCGGAATGA
CACCGGTAAACCGAAAGGCAGGAACAGGAGAGCGCACGAGGGAGCCGCCAGGGGGAAACGCCTGGTATCT
TTATAGTCCTGTCGGGTTTCGCCACCACTGATTTGAGCGTCAGATTTCGTGATGCTTGTCAGGGGGGCGG
AGCCTATGGAAAAACGGCTTTGCCGCGGCCCTCTCACTTCCCTGTTAAGTATCTTCCTGGCATCTTCCAG
GAAATCTCCGCCCCGTTCGTAAGCCATTTCCGCTCGCCGCAGTCGAACGACCGAGCGTAGCGAGTCAGTG
AGCGAGGAAGCGGAATATATCCTGTATCACATATTCTGCTGACGCACCGGTGCAGCCTTTTTTCTCCTGC
CACATGAAGCACTTCACTGACACCCTCATCAGTGCCAACATAGTAAGCCAGTATACACTCCCCTAGCGCT
GATGTCCGGCGGTGCTTTTGCCGTTACGCACCACCCCGTCAGTAGCTGAACAGGAGGGACAGCTGATAGA
AACAGAAGCCACTGGAGCACCTCAAAAACACCATCATACACTAAATCAGTAAGTTGGCAGCATCACCCGA
CGCACTTTGCGCCGAATAAATACCTGTGACGGAAGATCACTTCGCAGAATAAATAAATCCTGGTGTCCCT
GTTGATACCGGGAAGCCCTGGGCCAACTTTTGGCGAAAATGAGACGTTGATCGGCACGTAAGAGGTTCCA
ACTTTCACCATAATGAAATAAGATCACTACCGGGCGTATTTTTTGAGTTATCGAGATTTTCAGGAGCTAA
GGAAGCTAAAATGGAGAAAAAAATCACTGGATATACCACCGTTGATATATCCCAATGGCATCGTAAAGAA
CATTTTGAGGCATTTCAGTCAGTTGCTCAATGTACCTATAACCAGACCGTTCAGCTGGATATTACGGCCT
TTTTAAAGACCGTAAAGAAAAATAAGCACAAGTTTTATCCGGCCTTTATTCACATTCTTGCCCGCCTGAT
GAATGCTCATCCGGAATTC
